>Addgene plasmid #11483 | pCI-Neo-HA-MmUbc6 mut/2775 | addgene partial sequence | sequence record 18296 | T7 5'-TAATACGACTCACTATAGGG-3'
AACAGCAATAAGAGAGCTCCAACAACAGCAACACAAAGGTTGAAGCAGGACTACCTTCGAATTAAGAAAG
ACCCAGTGCCTTACATCTGTGCAGAGCCCCTCCCTTCAAATATTCTTGAATGGCATTATGTTGTCCGAGG
CCCTGAGATGACTCCTTATGAAGGTGGCTATTATCATGGAAAACTAATTTTTCCCAGAGAATTTCCATTT
AAGCCTCCTAGTATTTACATGATAACCCCCAATGGAAGATTTAAGTGCAACACAAGGCTGTCTCTCTCCA
TCACAGATTTCCACCCAGATACATGGAATCCAGCGTGGTCCGTCTCCACCATTCTAACAGGGCTCCTGAG
CTTTATGGTGGAGAAAGGCCCCACCCTGGGGAGCATAGAGACGTCGGACTTCACGAAAAAACAGCTGGCA
GCACAGAGTCTAGTGTTTAATTTAAAAGATAAAGTCTTTTGTGAATTATTTCCTGAAGTTGTGGAGGAAA
TTAAACAGAAACAGAAAGCACAAGATGAACTAAGTAACAGGCCCCAGAATCTTCCTTTGCCAGACGTGGT
TCCTGATGGGGAGCTGCACCGTGGCCAGCATGGGGATCCAGCTCCTCAATGGGCACGCACCCGCTGCTGG
CCCCAACCTCGCTGGGCTCCCACAGGCCAACAGCATCACGGACTCCTGGGCGGCGCGTTGGCGAACTTGT
TT
