[The description below was written by a language model from this plasmid's Addgene catalogue record.]
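Description:
pCI-Neo-HA-MmUbc6 mut/2775 is a mammalian expression plasmid built on the Promega pCI-Neo backbone (about 5.4 kb without insert). It is maintained as a high-copy plasmid in E. coli under ampicillin selection, and it carries a neomycin resistance marker so that transfected mammalian cells can be selected with G418, allowing stable as well as transient expression. The record does not list the promoter or other regulatory elements. pCI-Neo is generally known as a CMV immediate-early enhancer/promoter vector with a chimeric intron and an SV40 late polyadenylation signal. The T7 and T3 sequencing primers listed in the record indicate that these phage promoter sites flank the cloning region.

The insert is an approximately 780 bp mouse Ube2j2 coding sequence (MmUbc6, also called NCUBE-2), cloned between EcoRI and SacI sites that both remain intact. It carries an N-terminal HA epitope tag for detection or immunoprecipitation. Ube2j2 is an endoplasmic reticulum-associated ubiquitin-conjugating enzyme (E2). This version has cysteine 94 changed to serine. A cysteine-to-serine change of this kind in an E2 typically targets the active-site residue that forms the thioester with ubiquitin, so the "mut" construct is most plausibly a catalytically inactive form, although the record itself states only the substitution.

The associated publication concerns ER-associated degradation of T cell receptor subunits and the role of ER-associated E2s. In that context the plasmid is suited to expressing the mutant enzyme in mammalian cells, as a control or potential interfering variant alongside wild-type MmUbc6, to test whether its activity is needed for substrate ubiquitination and degradation.
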