Addgene plasmid #11483: pCI-Neo-HA-MmUbc6 mut/2775
Depositing lab: Allan Weissman. Depositing organization: National Cancer Institute (NCI). Publication: Endoplasmic reticulum (ER)-associated degradation of T cell receptor subunits. Involvement of ER-associated ubiquitin-conjugating enzymes (E2s). Tiwari S, Weissman AM. J Biol Chem. 2001 May 11. 276(19):16193-200. 10.1074/jbc.M007640200 PubMed 11278356.
Backbone
  Vector backbone: pCI-Neo
  Backbone manufacturer: Promega
  Backbone size w/o insert (bp): 5400
  Vector type: Mammalian Expression
  Selectable markers: Neomycin (select with G418)
Growth in bacteria
  Bacterial resistance: Ampicillin, 100 μg/mL
  Growth temperature: 37°C
  Growth strain: DH5alpha
  Copy number: High Copy
Gene/Insert
  Gene/Insert name: MmUbc6 (alt name: Ube2j2)
  Species: M. musculus (mouse)
  Insert size (bp): 780
  Mutation: cys 94 mutated to ser
  GenBank ID: AF296656 NP_919296
  Entrez Gene: Ube2j2 (a.k.a. Ubc6, Ubc6p, NCUBE-2, AL022923, 1200007B18Rik, 2400008G19Rik, 5730472G04Rik)
  Tag / fusion protein: HA (N terminal on insert)
  Cloning method: Restriction Enzyme; 5′ cloning site EcoR I (not destroyed); 3′ cloning site Sac I (not destroyed)
  Sequencing primers: 5′ T7; 3′ T3
Terms and licenses: Academic/Nonprofit Terms; Industry Terms: Not Available to Industry
How to cite: pCI-Neo-HA-MmUbc6 mut/2775 was a gift from Allan Weissman (Addgene plasmid # 11483 ; http://n2t.net/addgene:11483 ; RRID:Addgene_11483)
